Addgene plasmid #1996: PCTAIRE-1
Depositing lab: Sander van den Heuvel. Depositing organization: Massachusetts General Hospital. Publication: Distinct roles for cyclin-dependent kinases in cell cycle control. van den Heuvel S, Harlow E. Science 1993 Dec 24;262(5142):2050-4. 10.1126/science.8266103 PubMed 8266103.
Backbone
  Vector backbone: pCMV-neo-Bam
  Backbone size w/o insert (bp): 6550
  Vector type: Mammalian Expression
  Selectable markers: Neomycin (select with G418)
Growth in bacteria
  Bacterial resistance: Ampicillin, 100 μg/mL
  Growth temperature: 37°C
  Growth strain: DH5alpha
  Copy number: High Copy
Gene/Insert
  Gene/Insert name: PCTAIRE-1 (alt names: PCTAIRE protein kinase 1; PCTK1)
  Species: H. sapiens (human)
  Insert size (bp): 1500
  Entrez Gene: CDK16 (a.k.a. PCTAIRE, PCTAIRE1, PCTGAIRE, PCTK1)
  Cloning method: Restriction Enzyme; 5′ cloning site BamHI (destroyed during cloning); 3′ cloning site BamHI (destroyed during cloning)
  Sequencing primers: 5′ Bglob-intron-F; 3′ Bglob-pA-R
Terms and licenses: Academic/Nonprofit Terms; Industry Terms: Not Available to Industry
Depositor comments: See scanned map.
How to cite: PCTAIRE-1 was a gift from Sander van den Heuvel (Addgene plasmid # 1996 ; http://n2t.net/addgene:1996 ; RRID:Addgene_1996)
