[The description below was written by a language model from this plasmid's Addgene catalogue record.]
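Description:
PCTAIRE-1 is a mammalian expression plasmid built on the pCMV-neo-Bam backbone (about 6.55 kb without insert) that carries a roughly 1.5 kb human cDNA for PCTAIRE protein kinase 1, also called PCTK1 and now designated CDK16, a member of the cyclin-dependent kinase family. The insert was placed into the vector's BamHI site by restriction cloning, and both flanking BamHI sites were destroyed in the process, so the cDNA cannot be released with that enzyme. The plasmid is propagated in E. coli as a high-copy construct under ampicillin selection. It also carries a neomycin resistance marker, which allows transfected mammalian cells to be selected with G418, for example to derive stable lines.

The record does not list the promoter explicitly and no feature table is provided. The backbone name points to a CMV promoter, and the recommended sequencing primers, which anneal in a beta-globin intron upstream of the insert and a beta-globin polyadenylation region downstream, suggest that the cDNA sits between these RNA-processing elements, an arrangement commonly used to improve transcript splicing, stability and expression. No epitope tag, reporter or mutation is recorded for the insert, so whether the protein is tagged cannot be determined from these fields. The depositor refers to a scanned map for further detail.

The plasmid is associated with a study of the distinct roles of cyclin-dependent kinases in cell cycle control, and it is suited to transient or stable overexpression of this kinase in cultured mammalian cells to examine its effects on cell cycle progression alongside related family members.
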