>Addgene plasmid #1996 | PCTAIRE-1 | addgene partial sequence | sequence record 16917 | Bglob-intron-F 5'-ctggtcatcatcctgccttt-3'
AGATGAGGATAAATACTCTGAGTCCAACCGGGCCCCTCTGCTAACCATGTTCATGCCTTCTTCTCTTTCC
TACAGCTCCTGGGCAACGTGCTGGTTGTTGTGCTGTCTCATCATTTTGGCAAAGAATTCCTCGACGGATC
AATTCCATGGATCGGATGAAGAAGATCAAACGGCAGCTGTCAATGACACTCCGAGGTGGCCGAGGCATAG
ACAAGACCAATGGTGCCCCTGAGCAGATAGGCCTGGATGAGAGTGGTGGTGGTGGCGGCAGTGACCCTGG
AGAGGCCCCCACACGTGCTGCTCCTGGGGAACTTCGTTCTGCACGGGGCCCACTCAGCTCTGCACCAGAG
ATTGTGCACGAGGACTTGAAGATGGGGTCTGATGGGGAGAGTGACCAGGCTTCAGCCACGTCCTCGGATG
AGGTGCAGTCTCCAGTGAGAGTGCGTATGCGCAACCATCCCCCACGCAAGATCTCCACTGAGGACATCAA
CAAGCGCCTATCACTACCAGCTGACATCCGGCTGCCTGAGGGCTACCTGGAGAAGCTGACCCTCAATAGC
CCCATCTTTGACAAGCCCCTCAGCCGCCGCCTCCGTCGTGTCAGCCTATCTGAGATTGGCTTTGGGAAAC
TGGAGACCTACATTAAGCTGGACAAACTGGGCGAGGGTACCTATGCCACCGTCTACAAAGGCAAAAGCAA
GCTCACAGACAACCTTGTGGCACTCAAGGAGATCAGACTGGAACATGAAGAGGGGGCACCCTGCACCGCC
ATCCGGGAAGTGTCCCTGCTCAAGGACCTCAAACACGCCAACATCGTTACGCTACATGACATTATCCACA
CGG
